>Addgene plasmid #29350 | pGEX-5X-1-DJ1-WT | addgene partial sequence | sequence record 34747 | 29350 with pGEX-5
CTGATCGAAGGTCGTGGGATCCCCGAATTCATGGCTTCCAAAAGAGCTCTGGTCATCCTGGCTAAAGGAG
CAGAGGAAATGGAGACGGTCATCCCTGTAGATGTCATGAGGCGAGCTGGGATTAAGGTCACCGTTGCAGG
CCTGGCTGGAAAAGACCCAGTACAGTGTAGCCGTGATGTGGTCATTTGTCCTGATGCCAGCCTTGAAGAT
GCAAAAAAAGAGGGACCATATGATGTGGTGGTTCTACCAGGAGGTAATCTGGGCGCACAGAATTTATCTG
AGTCTGCTGCTGTGAAGGAGATACTGAAGGAGCAGGAAAACCGGAAGGGCCTGATAGCCGCCATCTGTGC
AGGTCCTACTGCTCTGTTGGCTCATGAAATAGGTTTTGGAAGTAAAGTTACAACACACCCTCTTGCTAAA
GACAAAATGATGAATGGAGGTCATTACACCTACTCTGAGAATCGTGTGGAAAAAGACGGCCTGATTCTTA
CAAGCCGGGGGCCTGGGACCAGCTTCGAGTTTGCGCTTGCAATTGTTGAAGCCCTGAATGGCAAGGAGGT
GGCGGCTCAAGTGAAGGCTCCACTTGTTCTTAAAGACTAGCTCGAGCGGCCGCATCGTGACTGACTGACG
ATCTGCCTCGCGCGTTTCGGTGATGACGGTGAAAACCTCTGACACATGCAGCTCCCGGAGACGGTCACAG
CTTGTCTGTAAGCGGATGCCGGGAGCAGACAAGCCCGTCAGGG
