[The description below was written by a language model from this plasmid's Addgene catalogue record.]
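Description:
pGEX-5X-1-DJ1-WT is a bacterial expression plasmid built on the commercial pGEX-5X-1 backbone (about 5 kb without insert) and carrying the wild-type human DJ-1 coding sequence, the product of the PARK7 gene. It is maintained in E. coli as a high-copy plasmid under ampicillin selection. The insert was placed into the vector by restriction enzyme cloning, although the record does not state which sites were used, and no feature table is provided, so the exact junctions and insert length cannot be confirmed here.

The backbone supplies an N-terminal glutathione S-transferase (GST) tag, so DJ-1 is produced as a GST–DJ-1 fusion protein. In the pGEX series generally, expression of the fusion is driven by the IPTG-inducible tac promoter with a plasmid-borne lacI repressor gene to keep it controlled. The 5X variants encode a Factor Xa recognition site between GST and the cloning site, allowing the tag to be removed after purification. These elements are properties of the standard backbone rather than items listed in this record. The GST moiety permits one-step affinity capture on glutathione resin, making the construct suited to producing recombinant DJ-1 for biochemical assays, pull-down experiments or similar in vitro work.

The "WT" designation and the associated study, which examined how DJ-1 mutations and polymorphisms affect protein stability and subcellular localization, suggest that this plasmid serves as the wild-type reference alongside variant forms of DJ-1, a protein linked to inherited Parkinson's disease.
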