Addgene plasmid #29350: pGEX-5X-1-DJ1-WT
Depositing lab: Mark Cookson. Depositing organization: National Institute on Aging (NIA). Publication: Effects of DJ-1 mutations and polymorphisms on protein stability and subcellular localization. Blackinton J, Ahmad R, Miller DW, van der Brug MP, Canet-Aviles RM, Hague SM, Kaleem M, Cookson MR. Brain Res Mol Brain Res. 2005 Mar 24. 134(1):76-83. 10.1016/j.molbrainres.2004.09.004 PubMed 15790532.
Backbone
  Vector backbone: pGEX-5X-1
  Backbone manufacturer: Amersham
  Backbone size w/o insert (bp): 5000
  Vector type: Bacterial Expression
Growth in bacteria
  Bacterial resistance: Ampicillin, 100 μg/mL
  Growth temperature: 37°C
  Growth strain: DH5alpha
  Copy number: High Copy
Gene/Insert
  Gene/Insert name: DJ1
  Species: H. sapiens (human)
  GenBank ID: AF021819
  Entrez Gene: PARK7 (a.k.a. DJ-1, DJ1, GATD2, HEL-S-67p)
  Tag / fusion protein: GST (N terminal on backbone)
  Cloning method: Restriction Enzyme
  Sequencing primers: 5′ pGEX5'; 3′ pGEX3'
Terms and licenses: Academic/Nonprofit Terms; Industry Terms: Not Available to Industry
How to cite: pGEX-5X-1-DJ1-WT was a gift from Mark Cookson (Addgene plasmid # 29350 ; http://n2t.net/addgene:29350 ; RRID:Addgene_29350)
